Addgene plasmid #193159: PB-SRT-Puro_BC17
Purpose: Barcoded piggyBac self-reporting transposon with puromycin marker for mammalian calling cards
Depositing lab: Rob Mitra. Depositing organization: Washington University in Saint Louis. Publication: Measuring transcription factor binding and gene expression using barcoded self-reporting transposon calling cards and transcriptomes. Lalli M, Yen A, Thopte U, Dong F, Moudgil A, Chen X, Milbrandt J, Dougherty JD, Mitra RD. NAR Genom Bioinform. 2022 Aug 31;4(3):lqac061. doi: 10.1093/nargab/lqac061. eCollection 2022 Sep. PubMed 36062164.
Backbone
  Vector backbone: PB-SRT-Puro
  Vector type: Mammalian Expression
Growth in bacteria
  Bacterial resistance: Ampicillin, 100 μg/mL
  Growth temperature: 37°C
  Growth strain: NEB Stable
  Copy number: High Copy
Gene/Insert
  Gene/Insert name: Barcoded piggyBac Puro SRT
  Species: H. sapiens (human)
  Mutation: Barcode: TGGT
  Cloning method: Gibson Cloning
Terms and licenses: Academic/Nonprofit Terms; Industry Terms: Not Available to Industry
How to cite: PB-SRT-Puro_BC17 was a gift from Rob Mitra (Addgene plasmid # 193159 ; http://n2t.net/addgene:193159 ; RRID:Addgene_193159)
