[The description below was written by a language model from this plasmid's Addgene catalogue record and pLannotate feature annotations shown in this document.]
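Description:
PB-SRT-Puro_BC17 is a barcoded piggyBac self-reporting transposon (SRT) donor plasmid for mammalian calling cards, a method that maps transcription factor binding by recording where a transposon is inserted in the genome. It is built on the PB-SRT-Puro backbone, which shows pBluescript-type remnants in the feature table (fragments of an M13 origin, lacZα and multiple cloning site, plus a T7 promoter). It is maintained in E. coli at high copy through a ColE1/pUC-type origin with ampicillin selection from the bla gene and its promoter. This member of the series was made by Gibson cloning and carries its own short four-base barcode, so that transposons from different plasmids in the set can be told apart in pooled or multiplexed experiments.

The annotated payload is a human EF-1α core promoter with portions of EF-1α intron A driving puromycin N-acetyltransferase (PuroR), which lets mammalian cells carrying the transposon be selected with puromycin. The automated annotation does not mark the piggyBac terminal repeats or the barcode position, although the record's description implies both are present. No polyadenylation signal is annotated after PuroR, which fits the general self-reporting design, in which transcripts from an integrated transposon read through its end into flanking genomic DNA, so insertion sites can be recovered from RNA. A hammerhead ribozyme is annotated downstream of the marker; a plausible role is cleaving transcripts from unintegrated plasmid, but the record does not say so. The short 5S rRNA and RSF ori fragment hits nearby are probably incidental similarity matches. No transposase is encoded, so piggyBac transposase, typically alone or fused to a transcription factor of interest, has to come from a separate construct.
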