Features (pLannotate 1.2.2; 14 found; start..end, strand, type, name):
      3..134     -  rep_origin     M13 ori (fragment): M13 bacteriophage origin of replication; arrow indicates direction of (+) strand synthesis
    155..311     -  CDS            lacZα (fragment): LacZα fragment of β-galactosidase; lacZ fragment
    320..338     +  promoter       T7 promoter: promoter for bacteriophage T7 RNA polymerase
    609..627     -  misc_feature   MCS (fragment): pBluescript multiple cloning site
    697..908     +  promoter       EF-1α core promoter: core promoter for human elongation factor EF-1α
    909..1022    +  intron         EF-1α intron A (fragment): intron upstream of the start codon of human EF-1α
   1648..1851    +  intron         EF-1α intron A: truncated intron upstream of the start codon of human EF-1α
   1874..2473    +  CDS            PuroR: puromycin N-acetyltransferase; pac from Streptomyces alboniger; confers resistance to puromycin
   2912..2964    +  ncRNA          Hammerhead 1: Accession: RF00163 - Hammerhead ribozyme (type I)
   3005..3123    +  ncRNA          5S rRNA: Accession: RF00001 - 5S ribosomal RNA
   3163..3203    -  rep_origin     RSF ori (fragment): Plasmids containing the RSF 1030 origin of replication can be propagated in E. coli cells that contain additional plasmids with compatible origins.
   3281..3869    -  rep_origin     ori: high-copy-number ColE1/pMB1/pBR322/pUC origin of replication
   4040..4900    -  CDS            AmpR: β-lactamase; bla; confers resistance to ampicillin, carbenicillin, and related antibiotics
   4901..5005    -  promoter       AmpR promoter: bla
>Addgene plasmid #193159 | PB-SRT-Puro_BC17 | addgene full sequence | sequence record 378750 | Addgene NGS Result
CTAAATTGTAAGCGTTAATATTTTGTTAAAATTCGCGTTAAATTTTTGTTAAATCAGCTCATTTTTTAAC
CAATAGGCCGAAATCGGCAAAATCCCTTATAAATCAAAAGAATAGACCGAGATAGGGTTGAGTGGCCGCT
ACAGGGCGCTCCCATTCGCCATTCAGGCTGCGCAACTGTTGGGAAGGGCGTTTCGGTGCGGGCCTCTTCG
CTATTACGCCAGCTGGCGAAAGGGGGATGTGCTGCAAGGCGATTAAGTTGGGTAACGCCAGGGTTTTCCC
AGTCACGACGTTGTAAAACGACGGCCAGTGAGCGCGACGTAATACGACTCACTATAGGGCGAATTGGCGG
AAGGCCGTCAAGGCCGCATTTAACCCTAGAAAGATAATCATATTGTGACGTACGTTAAAGATAATCATGT
GTAAAATTGACGCATGTGTTTTATCGGTCTGTATATCGAGGTTTATTTATTAATTTGAATAGATATTAAG
TTTTATTATATTTACACTTACATACTAATAATAAATTCAACAAACAATTTATTTATGTTTATTTATTTAT
TAAAAAAAACAAAAACTCAAAATTTCTTCTATAAAGTAACAAAACTTTTATCGAATTCCTGCAGCCCAGC
TTGATCTTAGGTCCCTCGACGAATTCTCTAGAGAAGAGCATGCGTGAGGCTCCGGTGCCCGTCAGTGGGC
AGAGCGCACATCGCCCACAGTCCCCGAGAAGTTGGGGGGAGGGGTCGGCAATTGAACCGGTGCCTAGAGA
AGGTGGCGCGGGGTAAACTGGGAAAGTGATGTCGTGTACTGGCTCCGCCTTTTTCCCGAGGGTGGGGGAG
AACCGTATATAAGTGCAGTAGTCGCCGTGAACGTTCTTTTTCGCAACGGGTTTGCCGCCAGAACACAGGT
AAGTGCCGTGTGTGGTTCCCGCGGGCCTGGCCTCTTTACGGGTTATGGCCCTTGCGTGCCTTGAATTACT
TCCACGCCCCTGGCTGCAGTACGTGATTCTTGATCCCGAGCTTCGGGTTGGAAGTGGGTGGGAGAGTTCG
AGGCCTTGCGCTTAAGGAGCCCCTTCGCCTCGTGCTTGAGTTGAGGCCTGGCTTGGGCGCTGGGGCCGCC
GCGTGCGAATCTGGTGGCACCTTCGCGCCTGTCTCGCTGCTTTCGATAAGTCTCTAGCCATTTAAAATTT
TTGATGACCTGCTGCGACGCTTTTTTTCTGGCAAGATAGTCTTGTAAATGCGGGCCAAGATCTGCACACT
GGTATTTCGGTTTTTGGGGCCGCGGGCGGCGACGGGGCCCGTGCGTCCCAGCGCACATGTTCGGCGAGGC
GGGGCCTGCGAGCGCGGCCACCGAGAATCGGACGGGGGTAGTCTCAAGCTGGCCGGCCTGCTCTGGTGCC
TGGCCTCGCGCCGCCGTGTATCGCCCCGCCCTGGGCGGCAAGGCTGGCCCGGTCGGCACCAGTTGCGTGA
GCGGAAAGATGGCCGCTTCCCGGCCCTGCTGCAGGGAGCTCAAAATGGAGGACGCGGCGCTCGGGAGAGC
GGGCGGGTGAGTCACCCACACAAAGGAAAAGGGCCTTTCCGTCCTCAGCCGTCGCTTCATGTGACTCCAC
GGAGTACCGGGCGCCGTCCAGGCACCTCGATTAGTTCTCGAGCTTTTGGAGTACGTCGTCTTTAGGTTGG
GGGGAGGGGTTTTATGCGATGGAGTTTCCCCACACTGAGTGGGTGGAGACTGAAGTTAGGCCAGCTTGGC
ACTTGATGTAATTCTCCTTGGAATTTGCCCTTTTTGAGTTTGGATCTTGGTTCATTCTCAAGCCTCAGAC
AGTGGTTCAAAGTTTTTTTCTTCCATTTCAGGTGTCGTGAAAACTACGCCACCATGACCGAGTACAAGCC
CACGGTGCGCCTCGCCACCCGCGACGACGTCCCCAGGGCCGTACGCACCCTCGCCGCCGCGTTCGCCGAC
TACCCCGCCACGCGCCACACCGTCGATCCGGACCGCCACATCGAGCGGGTCACCGAGCTGCAAGAACTCT
TCCTCACGCGCGTCGGGCTCGACATCGGCAAGGTGTGGGTCGCGGACGACGGCGCCGCGGTGGCGGTCTG
GACCACGCCGGAGAGCGTCGAAGCGGGGGCGGTGTTCGCCGAGATCGGCCCGCGCATGGCCGAGTTGAGC
GGTTCCCGGCTGGCCGCGCAGCAACAGATGGAAGGCCTCCTGGCGCCGCACCGGCCCAAGGAGCCCGCGT
GGTTCCTGGCCACCGTCGGCGTCTCGCCCGACCACCAGGGCAAGGGTCTGGGCAGCGCCGTCGTGCTCCC
CGGAGTGGAGGCGGCCGAGCGCGCCGGGGTGCCCGCCTTCCTGGAGACCTCCGCGCCCCGCAACCTCCCC
TTCTACGAGCGGCTCGGCTTCACCGTCACCGCCGACGTCGAGGTGCCCGAAGGACCGCGCACCTGGTGCA
TGACCCGCAAGCCCGGTGCCTGATAACAACTCGAGTACCGGCTTAAGTGATAGATCGGAAGAGCGGTTCA
GCAGGAATGCCGAGACCGGTTTAAACTCAGTGTCCATAGCGACGCCGGCGCGATAAGCTATCTATAACAA
GAAAATATATATATAATAAGTTATCACGTAAGTAGAACATGAAATAACAATATAATTATCGTATGAGTTA
AATCTTAAAAGTCACGTAAAAGATAATCATGCGTCATTTTGACTCACGCGGTCGTTATAGTTCAAAATCA
GTGACACTTACCGCATTGACAAGCACGCCTCACGGGAGCTCCAAGCGGCGACTGAGATGTCCTAAATGCA
CAGCGACGGATTCGCGCTATTTAGAAAGAGAGAGCAATATTTCAAGAATGCATGCGTCAATTTTACGCAG
ACTATCTTTTGGTGGTTAAGAGCTCATCTGAGATGCAGGTACATCCCACTGATGAGTCCCAAATAGGACG
AAACGCGCTTCGGTGCGTCTGGGATTCCACTGCTATCCACGCGGCCGCACGGCATTACGTTAGACGTCTA
GGCCACACCACCCTGAAGGCGCCTGCTCGCCTCTGATCTGTTGAAGCTAAGCAGGGTCGGTCCTGGTTAG
TACTTGGATGGGACTCCGCCTGGTAATAGCCGGTACCGTAGGCTTGCATGGTCATAGCTGTTTCCTTGCG
TATTGGGCGCTCTCCGCTTCCTCGCTCACTGACTCGCTGCGCTCGGTCGTTCGGGTAAAGCCTGGGGTGC
CTAATGAGCAAAAGGCCAGCAAAAGGCCAGGAACCGTAAAAAGGCCGCGTTGCTGGCGTTTTTCCATAGG
CTCCGCCCCCCTGACGAGCATCACAAAAATCGACGCTCAAGTCAGAGGTGGCGAAACCCGACAGGACTAT
AAAGATACCAGGCGTTTCCCCCTGGAAGCTCCCTCGTGCGCTCTCCTGTTCCGACCCTGCCGCTTACCGG
ATACCTGTCCGCCTTTCTCCCTTCGGGAAGCGTGGCGCTTTCTCATAGCTCACGCTGTAGGTATCTCAGT
TCGGTGTAGGTCGTTCGCTCCAAGCTGGGCTGTGTGCACGAACCCCCCGTTCAGCCCGACCGCTGCGCCT
TATCCGGTAACTATCGTCTTGAGTCCAACCCGGTAAGACACGACTTATCGCCACTGGCAGCAGCCACTGG
TAACAGGATTAGCAGAGCGAGGTATGTAGGCGGTGCTACAGAGTTCTTGAAGTGGTGGCCTAACTACGGC
TACACTAGAAGAACAGTATTTGGTATCTGCGCTCTGCTGAAGCCAGTTACCTTCGGAAAAAGAGTTGGTA
GCTCTTGATCCGGCAAACAAACCACCGCTGGTAGCGGTGGTTTTTTTGTTTGCAAGCAGCAGATTACGCG
CAGAAAAAAAGGATCTCAAGAAGATCCTTTGATCTTTTCTACGGGGTCTGACGCTCAGTGGAACGAAAAC
TCACGTTAAGGGATTTTGGTCATGAGATTATCAAAAAGGATCTTCACCTAGATCCTTTTAAATTAAAAAT
GAAGTTTTAAATCAATCTAAAGTATATATGAGTAAACTTGGTCTGACAGTTACCAATGCTTAATCAGTGA
GGCACCTATCTCAGCGATCTGTCTATTTCGTTCATCCATAGTTGCCTGACTCCCCGTCGTGTAGATAACT
ACGATACGGGAGGGCTTACCATCTGGCCCCAGTGCTGCAATGATACCGCGAGAACCACGCTCACCGGCTC
CAGATTTATCAGCAATAAACCAGCCAGCCGGAAGGGCCGAGCGCAGAAGTGGTCCTGCAACTTTATCCGC
CTCCATCCAGTCTATTAATTGTTGCCGGGAAGCTAGAGTAAGTAGTTCGCCAGTTAATAGTTTGCGCAAC
GTTGTTGCCATTGCTACAGGCATCGTGGTGTCACGCTCGTCGTTTGGTATGGCTTCATTCAGCTCCGGTT
CCCAACGATCAAGGCGAGTTACATGATCCCCCATGTTGTGCAAAAAAGCGGTTAGCTCCTTCGGTCCTCC
GATCGTTGTCAGAAGTAAGTTGGCCGCAGTGTTATCACTCATGGTTATGGCAGCACTGCATAATTCTCTT
ACTGTCATGCCATCCGTAAGATGCTTTTCTGTGACTGGTGAGTACTCAACCAAGTCATTCTGAGAATAGT
GTATGCGGCGACCGAGTTGCTCTTGCCCGGCGTCAATACGGGATAATACCGCGCCACATAGCAGAACTTT
AAAAGTGCTCATCATTGGAAAACGTTCTTCGGGGCGAAAACTCTCAAGGATCTTACCGCTGTTGAGATCC
AGTTCGATGTAACCCACTCGTGCACCCAACTGATCTTCAGCATCTTTTACTTTCACCAGCGTTTCTGGGT
GAGCAAAAACAGGAAGGCAAAATGCCGCAAAAAAGGGAATAAGGGCGACACGGAAATGTTGAATACTCAT
ACTCTTCCTTTTTCAATATTATTGAAGCATTTATCAGGGTTATTGTCTCATGAGCGGATACATATTTGAA
TGTATTTAGAAAAATAAACAAATAGGGGTTCCGCGCACATTTCCCCGAAAAGTGCCAC
